Addgene plasmid #214487: AiP1386 - pAAV-AiE2157m-minBG-SYFP2-WPRE-BGHpA
Purpose: AiE2157m is an enhancer sequence, designed to drive AAV-mediated transgene expression in specific populations of brain cells
Depositing lab: Allen Institute for Brain Science & Bosiljka Tasic. Depositing organization: Allen Institute. Publication: A suite of enhancer AAVs and transgenic mouse lines for genetic access to cortical cell types. Ben-Simon Y, Hooper M, Narayan S, Daigle TL, Dwivedi D, Way SW, Oster A, Stafford DA, Mich JK, Taormina MJ, Martinez RA, Opitz-Araya X, Roth JR, Alexander JR, Allen S, Amster A, Arbuckle J, Ayala A, Baker PM, Bakken TE, Barcelli T, Barta S, Bendrick J, Bertagnolli D, Bielstein C, Bishwakarma P, Bowlus J, Boyer G, Brouner K, Casian B, Casper T, Chakka AB, Chakrabarty R, Chance RK, Chavan S, Clark M, Colbert K, Collman F, Daniel S, Departee M, DiValentin P, Donadio N, Dotson N, Egdorf T, Fliss T, Gabitto M, Garcia J, Gary A, Gasperini M, Gloe J, Goldy J, Gore BB, Graybuck L, Greisman N, Haeseleer F, Halterman C, Haradon Z, Hastings SD, Helback O, Ho W, Hockemeyer D, Huang C, Huff S, Hunker A, Johansen N, Jones D, Juneau Z, Kalmbach B, Kannan M, Khem S, Kussick E, Kutsal R, Larsen R, Lee C, Lee AY, Leibly M, Lenz GH, Li S, Liang E, Lusk N, Madigan Z, Malloy J, Malone J, McCue R, Melchor J, Mollenkopf T, Moosman S, Morin E, Newman D, Ng L, Ngo K, Omstead V, Otto S, Oyama A, Pena N, Pham T, Phillips E, Pom CA, Potekhina L, Ransford S, Ray PL, Rette D, Reynoldson C, Rimorin C, Rocha D, Ruiz A, Sanchez REA, Sawyer L, Sedeno-Cortes A, Sevigny JP, Shapovalova N, Shepard N, Shulga L, Sigler AR, Siverts L, Soliman S, Somasundaram S, Staats B, Stewart K, Szelenyi E, Tieu M, Trader C, Tran A, van Velthoven CTJ, Walker M, Wang Y, Weed N, Wirthlin M, Wood T, Wynalda B, Yao Z, Zhou T, Ariza J, Dee N, Reding M, Ronellenfitch K, Mufti S, Sunkin SM, Smith KA, Esposito L, Waters J, Thyagarajan B, Yao S, Lein ES, Zeng H, Levi BP, Ngai J, Ting JT, Tasic B. Cell. 2025 May 16:S0092-8674(25)00513-6. doi: 10.1016/j.cell.2025.05.002. PubMed 40403729.
Backbone
  Vector backbone: pAAV2
  Vector type: AAV
Growth in bacteria
  Bacterial resistance: Ampicillin, 100 μg/mL
  Growth temperature: 37°C
  Growth strain: NEB Stable
  Copy number: High Copy
Gene/Insert
  Gene/Insert name: SYFP2
  Species: Synthetic
  Promoter: minBG
  Cloning method: Gibson Cloning
Terms and licenses: Academic/Nonprofit Terms; Industry Terms: Not Available to Industry
Depositor comments: 5' Cloning Site: SgrAI (destroyed), 3' Cloning Site: SgrAI (destroyed). Please visit https://doi.org/10.1101/2024.06.10.597244 for bioRxiv preprint.
How to cite: AiP1386 - pAAV-AiE2157m-minBG-SYFP2-WPRE-BGHpA was a gift from Allen Institute for Brain Science & Bosiljka Tasic (Addgene plasmid # 214487 ; http://n2t.net/addgene:214487 ; RRID:Addgene_214487)
