[The description below was written by a language model from this plasmid's Addgene catalogue record and pLannotate feature annotations shown in this document.]
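Description:
AiP1386 - pAAV-AiE2157m-minBG-SYFP2-WPRE-BGHpA is an AAV transfer plasmid built on a pAAV2 backbone, about 4.6 kb in the sequenced record, intended for packaging a reporter genome into recombinant adeno-associated virus. In bacteria it replicates from a high-copy ColE1/pUC-type origin and is selected with ampicillin through the β-lactamase gene and its native promoter. The backbone also carries an f1 phage origin and short remnants of the pBR322 rop and bom regions. The catalogue lists a recombination-deficient strain as the growth host, which is usual for plasmids carrying repeat-rich ITRs.

The payload lies between AAV2 inverted terminal repeats, which supply the signals for genome replication and encapsidation. One ITR is annotated in full, while the other is detected only as two short fragments, a common outcome when these structured repeats are sequenced and annotated automatically. Within the cassette, the enhancer AiE2157m sits upstream of a minimal beta-globin promoter (minBG). The minimal promoter has little activity by itself, so expression depends on the enhancer and should follow its cell-type specificity. Neither the enhancer nor minBG is called in the feature table, but an unannotated stretch between the SYFP2 coding sequence and the fragmentary ITR matches their expected position. The reporter is SYFP2, a fast-maturing monomeric yellow fluorescent protein. It is followed by a WPRE, annotated as two fragments and possibly a shortened version, which boosts transcript stability and expression, and by the bovine growth hormone polyadenylation signal.

The stated purpose is enhancer-driven, AAV-mediated transgene expression in specific populations of brain cells, here labelling them fluorescently. The record does not specify which cell population AiE2157m targets.
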