Features (pLannotate 1.2.2; 14 found; start..end, strand, type, name):
    314..1174    -  CDS            AmpR: β-lactamase; bla; confers resistance to ampicillin, carbenicillin, and related antibiotics
   1175..1279    -  promoter       AmpR promoter: bla
   1374..1409    +  CDS            rop (fragment): Rop protein, which maintains plasmids at low copy number; rop
   1511..1560    +  misc_feature   bom (fragment): basis of mobility region from pBR322
   1561..2016    -  rep_origin     f1 ori (sequence partly withheld): f1 bacteriophage origin of replication; arrow indicates direction of (+) strand synthesis
   2035..2086    +  misc_feature   bom (fragment): basis of mobility region from pBR322
   2091..2231    -  repeat_region  AAV2 ITR: inverted terminal repeat of adeno-associated virus serotype 2 inverted
   2349..2460    -  polyA_signal   bGH poly(A) signal: bovine growth hormone polyadenylation signal
   2477..2557    -  misc_feature   WPRE (fragment): woodchuck hepatitis virus posttranscriptional regulatory element
   2563..2720    -  misc_feature   WPRE (fragment): woodchuck hepatitis virus posttranscriptional regulatory element
   2760..3476    -  CDS            SYFP2: SYFP2 is a basic (constitutively fluorescent) yellow fluorescent protein published in 2006, derived from Aequorea victoria. It is reported to be a very rapidly-maturing monomer with moderate acid sensitivity.
   4035..4062    -  repeat_region  AAV2 ITR (fragment): inverted terminal repeat of adeno-associated virus serotype 2 inverted
   4091..4118    -  repeat_region  AAV2 ITR (fragment): inverted terminal repeat of adeno-associated virus serotype 2 inverted
   4191..143     -  rep_origin     ori (across the origin): high-copy-number ColE1/pMB1/pBR322/pUC origin of replication
>Addgene plasmid #214487 | AiP1386 - pAAV-AiE2157m-minBG-SYFP2-WPRE-BGHpA | addgene full sequence | sequence record 432535 | Addgene NGS Result
TATTTGGTATCTGCGCTCTGCTGAAGCCAGTTACCTTCGGAAAAAGAGTTGGTAGCTCTTGATCCGGCAA
ACAAACCACCGCTGGTAGCGGTGGTTTTTTTGTTTGCAAGCAGCAGATTACGCGCAGAAAAAAAGGATCT
CAAGAAGATCCTTTGATCTTTTCTACGGGGTCTGACGCTCAGTGGAACGAAAACTCACGTTAAGGGATTT
TGGTCATGAGATTATCAAAAAGGATCTTCACCTAGATCCTTTTAAATTAAAAATGAAGTTTTAAATCAAT
CTAAAGTATATATGAGTAAACTTGGTCTGACAGTTACCAATGCTTAATCAGTGAGGCACCTATCTCAGCG
ATCTGTCTATTTCGTTCATCCATAGTTGCCTGACTCCCCGTCGTGTAGATAACTACGATACGGGAGGGCT
TACCATCTGGCCCCAGTGCTGCAATGATACCGCGAGACCCACGCTCACCGGCTCCAGATTTATCAGCAAT
AAACCAGCCAGCCGGAAGGGCCGAGCGCAGAAGTGGTCCTGCAACTTTATCCGCCTCCATCCAGTCTATT
AATTGTTGCCGGGAAGCTAGAGTAAGTAGTTCGCCAGTTAATAGTTTGCGCAACGTTGTTGCCATTGCTA
CAGGCATCGTGGTGTCACGCTCGTCGTTTGGTATGGCTTCATTCAGCTCCGGTTCCCAACGATCAAGGCG
AGTTACATGATCCCCCATGTTGTGCAAAAAAGCGGTTAGCTCCTTCGGTCCTCCGATCGTTGTCAGAAGT
AAGTTGGCCGCAGTGTTATCACTCATGGTTATGGCAGCACTGCATAATTCTCTTACTGTCATGCCATCCG
TAAGATGCTTTTCTGTGACTGGTGAGTACTCAACCAAGTCATTCTGAGAATAGTGTATGCGGCGACCGAG
TTGCTCTTGCCCGGCGTCAATACGGGATAATACCGCGCCACATAGCAGAACTTTAAAAGTGCTCATCATT
GGAAAACGTTCTTCGGGGCGAAAACTCTCAAGGATCTTACCGCTGTTGAGATCCAGTTCGATGTAACCCA
CTCGTGCACCCAACTGATCTTCAGCATCTTTTACTTTCACCAGCGTTTCTGGGTGAGCAAAAACAGGAAG
GCAAAATGCCGCAAAAAAGGGAATAAGGGCGACACGGAAATGTTGAATACTCATACTCTTCCTTTTTCAA
TATTATTGAAGCATTTATCAGGGTTATTGTCTCATGAGCGGATACATATTTGAATGTATTTAGAAAAATA
AACAAATAGGGGTTCCGCGCACATTTCCCCGAAAAGTGCCACCTGACGTCTAAGAAACCATTATTATCAT
GACATTAACCTATAAAAATAGGCGTATCACGAGGCCCTTTCGTCTCGCGCGTTTCGGTGATGACGGTGAA
AACCTCTGACACATGCAGCTCCCGGAGACGGTCACAGCTTGTCTGTAAGCGGATGCCGGGAGCAGACAAG
CCCGTCAGGGCGCGTCAGCGGGTGTTGGCGGGTGTCGGGGCTGGCTTAACTATGCGGCATCAGAGCAGAT
TGTACTGAGAGTGCACCATAAAATTGTAAACGTTAATATTTTGTTAAAATTCGCGTTAAATTTTTGTTAA
ATCAGCTCATTTTTTAACCAATAGACCGAAATCGGCAAAATCCCTTATAAATCAAAAGAATAGCCCGAGA
TAGAGT
[37 nt withheld, positions 1687-1723]
AAAGAACGTGGACTCCAACGTCAAAGG
[141 nt withheld, positions 1751-1891]
G
[46 nt withheld, positions 1893-1938]
A
[95 nt withheld, positions 1940-2034]
TATGCGGTGTGAAATACCGCACAGATGCGTAAGGAGAAAATACCGCATCAGGCGCCCCTGCAGGCAGCTG
CGCGCTCGCTCGCTCACTGAGGCCGCCCGGGCAAAGCCCGGGCGTCGGGCGACCTTTGGTCGCCCGGCCT
CAGTGAGCGAGCGAGCGCGCAGAGAGGGAGTGGCCAACTCCATCACTAGGGGTTCCTGCGGCCGCTCGGT
CCGCACGTGAGATCTCATGCCTGCTATTGTCTTCCCAATCCTCCCCCTTGCTGTCCTGCCCCACCCCACC
CCCCAGAATAGAATGACACCTACTCAGACAATGCGATGCAATTTCCTCATTTTATTAGGAAAGGACAGTG
GGAGTGGCACCTTCCAGGGTCAAGGAAGGCACGGGGGAGGGGCAAACAACAGATGGCTGGCAACTAGAAG
GCACAGTCGAAGATCTCTCGAGCCACGGAATTGTCAGTGCCCAACAGCCGAGCCCCTGTCCAGCAGCGGG
CAAGGCAGGCGGCGATGAGTTCCGCCGTGGCAAGAACTAACCAGGATTTATACAAGGAGGAGAAAATGAA
AGCCATACGGGAAGCAATAGCATGATACAAAGGCATTAAAGCAGCGTATCCACATAGCGTAAAAGGAGCA
ACATAGTTAAGAATACCAGTCAATCTTTCACAAATTTTGTAATCCAGAGGTTGATTATGATATCGAATTC
GCGGCCGCGGCGCGCCGTCGACTTACTTGTACAGCTCGTCCATGCCGAGAGTGATCCCGGCGGCGGTCAC
GAACTCCAGCAGGACCATGTGATCGCGCTTCTCGTTGGGGTCTTTGCTCAGCTTGGACTGGTAGCTCAGG
TAGTGGTTGTCGGGCAGCAGCACGGGGCCGTCGCCGATGGGGGTGTTCTGCTGGTAGTGGTCGGCGAGCT
GCACGCCGCCGTCCTCGATGTTGTGGCGGATCTTGAAGTTGGCCTTGATGCCGTTCTTCTGCTTGTCGGC
GGTGATATAGACGTTGTGGCTGTTGTAGTTGTACTCCAGCTTGTGCCCCAGGATGTTGCCGTCCTCCTTG
AAGTCGATGCCCTTCAGCTCGATGCGGTTCACCAGGGTGTCGCCCTCGAACTTCACCTCGGCGCGGGTCT
TGTAGTTGCCGTCGTCCTTGAAGAAGATGGTGCGCTCCTGGACGTAGCCTTCGGGCATGGCGGACTTGAA
GAAGTCGTGCTGCTTCATGTGGTCGGGGTAGCGGGCGAAGCACTGCACGCCGTAGCCCAGGGTGGTCACG
AGGGTGGGCCAGGGCACGGGCAGCTTGCCGGTGGTGCAGATCAGCTTCAGGGTCAGCTTGCCGTAGGTGG
CATCGCCCTCGCCCTCGCCGGACACGCTGAACTTGTGGCCGTTTACGTCGCCGTCCAGCTCGACCAGGAT
GGGCACCACCCCGGTGAACAGCTCCTCGCCCTTGCTCACCATGGTGGCGACCGGTAGCGCTAGCTTCGAA
AGATCTGGATCCCAGAAGCAAATGTAAGCAATAGATGGCTCTGCCCTGACTTTTATGCCCAGCCCGAGCT
CCCAGCTAGGTGAGCACTGCAGCTCTTTGGGCCCTGCTGTACTACAGGTGCTCCGGGGGACACAGCAGCC
TCCCTGCTAGTGGACCCTGCTTGGTCTAACCAGCAACCAATAAAACCTGACAGCTGCCCAGCCACAGAGG
AGAAGCCAATCCCCAAGCCAGGGGGCGGGCCTGCCTCACGGTCAGAGCTGTTTGAAACTTGAGGACATTC
CAGGGAATCTTGGAGCGCTGCGTGACCAAATTTAGTACAGAGCAGTTTAGCCTTTTAAAGACAAGGGGGC
CACGCAATGAGAAAAAGAGAAAAATGCAAAGGCTGGCAGAAGCCGCAGGACACTGGAAGCCAGGGTAGCA
GGGACCGGGAGGTGAGGTTCACTAACTTGCCAGCCTGACACAAGCTCTGTTTAAGAATGCAACGCGTGCG
GCCGCAGGAACCCCTAGTGATGGAGTTGGCCACTCCCTCTCTGCGCGCTCGCTCGCTCACTGAGGCCGGG
CGACCAAAGGTCGCCCGACGCCCGGGCGGCCTCAGTGAGCGAGCGAGCGCGCAGCTGCCTGCAGGACATG
TGAGCAAAAGGCCAGCAAAAGGCCAGGAACCGTAAAAAGGCCGCGTTGCTGGCGTTTTTCCATAGGCTCC
GCCCCCCTGACGAGCATCACAAAAATCGACGCTCAAGTCAGAGGTGGCGAAACCCGACAGGACTATAAAG
ATACCAGGCGTTTCCCCCTGGAAGCTCCCTCGTGCGCTCTCCTGTTCCGACCCTGCCGCTTACCGGATAC
CTGTCCGCCTTTCTCCCTTCGGGAAGCGTGGCGCTTTCTCATAGCTCACGCTGTAGGTATCTCAGTTCGG
TGTAGGTCGTTCGCTCCAAGCTGGGCTGTGTGCACGAACCCCCCGTTCAGCCCGACCGCTGCGCCTTATC
CGGTAACTATCGTCTTGAGTCCAACCCGGTAAGACACGACTTATCGCCACTGGCAGCAGCCACTGGTAAC
AGGATTAGCAGAGCGAGGTATGTAGGCGGTGCTACAGAGTTCTTGAAGTGGTGGCCTAACTACGGCTACA
CTAGAAGAACAG
